>Addgene plasmid #97086 | pX335-NEAT1_IS_v2 | depositor full sequence | sequence record 178717 | Full Sequence
GAGGGCCTATTTCCCATGATTCCTTCATATTTGCATATACGATACAAGGCTGTTAGAGAGATAATTGGAA
TTAATTTGACTGTAAACACAAAGATATTAGTACAAAATACGTGACGTAGAAAGTAATAATTTCTTGGGTA
GTTTGCAGTTTTAAAATTATGTTTTAAAATGGACTATCATATGCTTACCGTAACTTGAAAGTATTTCGAT
TTCTTGGCTTTATATATCTTGTGGAAAGGACGAAACACCGCTTTATTTGTGCTGTAAAGGTTTTAGAGCT
AGAAATAGCAAGTTAAAATAAGGCTAGTCCGTTATCAACTTGAAAAAGTGGCACCGAGTCGGTGCTTTTT
TGTTTTAGAGCTAGAAATAGCAAGTTAAAATAAGGCTAGTCCGTTTTTAGCGCGTGCGCCAATTCTGCAG
ACAAATGGCTCTAGAGGTACCCGTTACATAACTTACGGTAAATGGCCCGCCTGGCTGACCGCCCAACGAC
CCCCGCCCATTGACGTCAATAGTAACGCCAATAGGGACTTTCCATTGACGTCAATGGGTGGAGTATTTAC
GGTAAACTGCCCACTTGGCAGTACATCAAGTGTATCATATGCCAAGTACGCCCCCTATTGACGTCAATGA
CGGTAAATGGCCCGCCTGGCATTGTGCCCAGTACATGACCTTATGGGACTTTCCTACTTGGCAGTACATC
TACGTATTAGTCATCGCTATTACCATGGTCGAGGTGAGCCCCACGTTCTGCTTCACTCTCCCCATCTCCC
CCCCCTCCCCACCCCCAATTTTGTATTTATTTATTTTTTAATTATTTTGTGCAGCGATGGGGGCGGGGGG
GGGGGGGGGGCGCGCGCCAGGCGGGGCGGGGCGGGGCGAGGGGCGGGGCGGGGCGAGGCGGAGAGGTGCG
GCGGCAGCCAATCAGAGCGGCGCGCTCCGAAAGTTTCCTTTTATGGCGAGGCGGCGGCGGCGGCGGCCCT
ATAAAAAGCGAAGCGCGCGGCGGGCGGGAGTCGCTGCGACGCTGCCTTCGCCCCGTGCCCCGCTCCGCCG
CCGCCTCGCGCCGCCCGCCCCGGCTCTGACTGACCGCGTTACTCCCACAGGTGAGCGGGCGGGACGGCCC
TTCTCCTCCGGGCTGTAATTAGCTGAGCAAGAGGTAAGGGTTTAAGGGATGGTTGGTTGGTGGGGTATTA
ATGTTTAATTACCTGGAGCACCTGCCTGAAATCACTTTTTTTCAGGTTGGACCGGTGCCACCATGTACCC
ATACGATGTTCCAGATTACGCTTCGCCGAAGAAAAAGCGCAAGGTCGAAGCGTCCGACAAGAAGTACAGC
ATCGGCCTGGCCATCGGCACCAACTCTGTGGGCTGGGCCGTGATCACCGACGAGTACAAGGTGCCCAGCA
AGAAATTCAAGGTGCTGGGCAACACCGACCGGCACAGCATCAAGAAGAACCTGATCGGAGCCCTGCTGTT
CGACAGCGGCGAAACAGCCGAGGCCACCCGGCTGAAGAGAACCGCCAGAAGAAGATACACCAGACGGAAG
AACCGGATCTGCTATCTGCAAGAGATCTTCAGCAACGAGATGGCCAAGGTGGACGACAGCTTCTTCCACA
GACTGGAAGAGTCCTTCCTGGTGGAAGAGGATAAGAAGCACGAGCGGCACCCCATCTTCGGCAACATCGT
GGACGAGGTGGCCTACCACGAGAAGTACCCCACCATCTACCACCTGAGAAAGAAACTGGTGGACAGCACC
GACAAGGCCGACCTGCGGCTGATCTATCTGGCCCTGGCCCACATGATCAAGTTCCGGGGCCACTTCCTGA
TCGAGGGCGACCTGAACCCCGACAACAGCGACGTGGACAAGCTGTTCATCCAGCTGGTGCAGACCTACAA
CCAGCTGTTCGAGGAAAACCCCATCAACGCCAGCGGCGTGGACGCCAAGGCCATCCTGTCTGCCAGACTG
AGCAAGAGCAGACGGCTGGAAAATCTGATCGCCCAGCTGCCCGGCGAGAAGAAGAATGGCCTGTTCGGCA
ACCTGATTGCCCTGAGCCTGGGCCTGACCCCCAACTTCAAGAGCAACTTCGACCTGGCCGAGGATGCCAA
ACTGCAGCTGAGCAAGGACACCTACGACGACGACCTGGACAACCTGCTGGCCCAGATCGGCGACCAGTAC
GCCGACCTGTTTCTGGCCGCCAAGAACCTGTCCGACGCCATCCTGCTGAGCGACATCCTGAGAGTGAACA
CCGAGATCACCAAGGCCCCCCTGAGCGCCTCTATGATCAAGAGATACGACGAGCACCACCAGGACCTGAC
CCTGCTGAAAGCTCTCGTGCGGCAGCAGCTGCCTGAGAAGTACAAAGAGATTTTCTTCGACCAGAGCAAG
AACGGCTACGCCGGCTACATTGACGGCGGAGCCAGCCAGGAAGAGTTCTACAAGTTCATCAAGCCCATCC
TGGAAAAGATGGACGGCACCGAGGAACTGCTCGTGAAGCTGAACAGAGAGGACCTGCTGCGGAAGCAGCG
GACCTTCGACAACGGCAGCATCCCCCACCAGATCCACCTGGGAGAGCTGCACGCCATTCTGCGGCGGCAG
GAAGATTTTTACCCATTCCTGAAGGACAACCGGGAAAAGATCGAGAAGATCCTGACCTTCCGCATCCCCT
ACTACGTGGGCCCTCTGGCCAGGGGAAACAGCAGATTCGCCTGGATGACCAGAAAGAGCGAGGAAACCAT
CACCCCCTGGAACTTCGAGGAAGTGGTGGACAAGGGCGCTTCCGCCCAGAGCTTCATCGAGCGGATGACC
AACTTCGATAAGAACCTGCCCAACGAGAAGGTGCTGCCCAAGCACAGCCTGCTGTACGAGTACTTCACCG
TGTATAACGAGCTGACCAAAGTGAAATACGTGACCGAGGGAATGAGAAAGCCCGCCTTCCTGAGCGGCGA
GCAGAAAAAGGCCATCGTGGACCTGCTGTTCAAGACCAACCGGAAAGTGACCGTGAAGCAGCTGAAAGAG
GACTACTTCAAGAAAATCGAGTGCTTCGACTCCGTGGAAATCTCCGGCGTGGAAGATCGGTTCAACGCCT
CCCTGGGCACATACCACGATCTGCTGAAAATTATCAAGGACAAGGACTTCCTGGACAATGAGGAAAACGA
GGACATTCTGGAAGATATCGTGCTGACCCTGACACTGTTTGAGGACAGAGAGATGATCGAGGAACGGCTG
AAAACCTATGCCCACCTGTTCGACGACAAAGTGATGAAGCAGCTGAAGCGGCGGAGATACACCGGCTGGG
GCAGGCTGAGCCGGAAGCTGATCAACGGCATCCGGGACAAGCAGTCCGGCAAGACAATCCTGGATTTCCT
GAAGTCCGACGGCTTCGCCAACAGAAACTTCATGCAGCTGATCCACGACGACAGCCTGACCTTTAAAGAG
GACATCCAGAAAGCCCAGGTGTCCGGCCAGGGCGATAGCCTGCACGAGCACATTGCCAATCTGGCCGGCA
GCCCCGCCATTAAGAAGGGCATCCTGCAGACAGTGAAGGTGGTGGACGAGCTCGTGAAAGTGATGGGCCG
GCACAAGCCCGAGAACATCGTGATCGAAATGGCCAGAGAGAACCAGACCACCCAGAAGGGACAGAAGAAC
AGCCGCGAGAGAATGAAGCGGATCGAAGAGGGCATCAAAGAGCTGGGCAGCCAGATCCTGAAAGAACACC
CCGTGGAAAACACCCAGCTGCAGAACGAGAAGCTGTACCTGTACTACCTGCAGAATGGGCGGGATATGTA
CGTGGACCAGGAACTGGACATCAACCGGCTGTCCGACTACGATGTGGACCATATCGTGCCTCAGAGCTTT
CTGAAGGACGACTCCATCGACAACAAGGTGCTGACCAGAAGCGACAAGAACCGGGGCAAGAGCGACAACG
TGCCCTCCGAAGAGGTCGTGAAGAAGATGAAGAACTACTGGCGGCAGCTGCTGAACGCCAAGCTGATTAC
CCAGAGAAAGTTCGACAATCTGACCAAGGCCGAGAGAGGCGGCCTGAGCGAACTGGATAAGGCCGGCTTC
ATCAAGAGACAGCTGGTGGAAACCCGGCAGATCACAAAGCACGTGGCACAGATCCTGGACTCCCGGATGA
ACACTAAGTACGACGAGAATGACAAGCTGATCCGGGAAGTGAAAGTGATCACCCTGAAGTCCAAGCTGGT
GTCCGATTTCCGGAAGGATTTCCAGTTTTACAAAGTGCGCGAGATCAACAACTACCACCACGCCCACGAC
GCCTACCTGAACGCCGTCGTGGGAACCGCCCTGATCAAAAAGTACCCTAAGCTGGAAAGCGAGTTCGTGT
ACGGCGACTACAAGGTGTACGACGTGCGGAAGATGATCGCCAAGAGCGAGCAGGAAATCGGCAAGGCTAC
CGCCAAGTACTTCTTCTACAGCAACATCATGAACTTTTTCAAGACCGAGATTACCCTGGCCAACGGCGAG
ATCCGGAAGCGGCCTCTGATCGAGACAAACGGCGAAACCGGGGAGATCGTGTGGGATAAGGGCCGGGATT
TTGCCACCGTGCGGAAAGTGCTGAGCATGCCCCAAGTGAATATCGTGAAAAAGACCGAGGTGCAGACAGG
CGGCTTCAGCAAAGAGTCTATCCTGCCCAAGAGGAACAGCGATAAGCTGATCGCCAGAAAGAAGGACTGG
GACCCTAAGAAGTACGGCGGCTTCGACAGCCCCACCGTGGCCTATTCTGTGCTGGTGGTGGCCAAAGTGG
AAAAGGGCAAGTCCAAGAAACTGAAGAGTGTGAAAGAGCTGCTGGGGATCACCATCATGGAAAGAAGCAG
CTTCGAGAAGAATCCCATCGACTTTCTGGAAGCCAAGGGCTACAAAGAAGTGAAAAAGGACCTGATCATC
AAGCTGCCTAAGTACTCCCTGTTCGAGCTGGAAAACGGCCGGAAGAGAATGCTGGCCTCTGCCGGCGAAC
TGCAGAAGGGAAACGAACTGGCCCTGCCCTCCAAATATGTGAACTTCCTGTACCTGGCCAGCCACTATGA
GAAGCTGAAGGGCTCCCCCGAGGATAATGAGCAGAAACAGCTGTTTGTGGAACAGCACAAGCACTACCTG
GACGAGATCATCGAGCAGATCAGCGAGTTCTCCAAGAGAGTGATCCTGGCCGACGCTAATCTGGACAAAG
TGCTGTCCGCCTACAACAAGCACCGGGATAAGCCCATCAGAGAGCAGGCCGAGAATATCATCCACCTGTT
TACCCTGACCAATCTGGGAGCCCCTGCCGCCTTCAAGTACTTTGACACCACCATCGACCGGAAGAGGTAC
ACCAGCACCAAAGAGGTGCTGGACGCCACCCTGATCCACCAGAGCATCACCGGCCTGTACGAGACACGGA
TCGACCTGTCTCAGCTGGGAGGCGACAGCCCCAAGAAGAAGAGAAAGGTGGAGGCCAGCTAAGAATTCCT
AGAGCTCGCTGATCAGCCTCGACTGTGCCTTCTAGTTGCCAGCCATCTGTTGTTTGCCCCTCCCCCGTGC
CTTCCTTGACCCTGGAAGGTGCCACTCCCACTGTCCTTTCCTAATAAAATGAGGAAATTGCATCGCATTG
TCTGAGTAGGTGTCATTCTATTCTGGGGGGTGGGGTGGGGCAGGACAGCAAGGGGGAGGATTGGGAAGAG
AATAGCAGGCATGCTGGGGAGCGGCCGCAGGAACCCCTAGTGATGGAGTTGGCCACTCCCTCTCTGCGCG
CTCGCTCGCTCACTGAGGCCGGGCGACCAAAGGTCGCCCGACGCCCGGGCTTTGCCCGGGCGGCCTCAGT
GAGCGAGCGAGCGCGCAGCTGCCTGCAGGGGCGCCTGATGCGGTATTTTCTCCTTACGCATCTGTGCGGT
ATTTCACACCGCATA
[142 nt withheld, positions 5896-6037]
C
[141 nt withheld, positions 6039-6179]
CCTTTGACGTTGGAGTCCACGTTCTTT
[37 nt withheld, positions 6207-6243]
ACCCTATCTCGGGCTATTCTTTTGATTTATAAGGGATTTTGCCGATTTCGGCCTATTGGTTAAAAAATGA
GCTGATTTAACAAAAATTTAACGCGAATTTTAACAAAATATTAACGTTTACAATTTTATGGTGCACTCTC
AGTACAATCTGCTCTGATGCCGCATAGTTAAGCCAGCCCCGACACCCGCCAACACCCGCTGACGCGCCCT
GACGGGCTTGTCTGCTCCCGGCATCCGCTTACAGACAAGCTGTGACCGTCTCCGGGAGCTGCATGTGTCA
GAGGTTTTCACCGTCATCACCGAAACGCGCGAGACGAAAGGGCCTCGTGATACGCCTATTTTTATAGGTT
AATGTCATGATAATAATGGTTTCTTAGACGTCAGGTGGCACTTTTCGGGGAAATGTGCGCGGAACCCCTA
TTTGTTTATTTTTCTAAATACATTCAAATATGTATCCGCTCATGAGACAATAACCCTGATAAATGCTTCA
ATAATATTGAAAAAGGAAGAGTATGAGTATTCAACATTTCCGTGTCGCCCTTATTCCCTTTTTTGCGGCA
TTTTGCCTTCCTGTTTTTGCTCACCCAGAAACGCTGGTGAAAGTAAAAGATGCTGAAGATCAGTTGGGTG
CACGAGTGGGTTACATCGAACTGGATCTCAACAGCGGTAAGATCCTTGAGAGTTTTCGCCCCGAAGAACG
TTTTCCAATGATGAGCACTTTTAAAGTTCTGCTATGTGGCGCGGTATTATCCCGTATTGACGCCGGGCAA
GAGCAACTCGGTCGCCGCATACACTATTCTCAGAATGACTTGGTTGAGTACTCACCAGTCACAGAAAAGC
ATCTTACGGATGGCATGACAGTAAGAGAATTATGCAGTGCTGCCATAACCATGAGTGATAACACTGCGGC
CAACTTACTTCTGACAACGATCGGAGGACCGAAGGAGCTAACCGCTTTTTTGCACAACATGGGGGATCAT
GTAACTCGCCTTGATCGTTGGGAACCGGAGCTGAATGAAGCCATACCAAACGACGAGCGTGACACCACGA
TGCCTGTAGCAATGGCAACAACGTTGCGCAAACTATTAACTGGCGAACTACTTACTCTAGCTTCCCGGCA
ACAATTAATAGACTGGATGGAGGCGGATAAAGTTGCAGGACCACTTCTGCGCTCGGCCCTTCCGGCTGGC
TGGTTTATTGCTGATAAATCTGGAGCCGGTGAGCGTGGAAGCCGCGGTATCATTGCAGCACTGGGGCCAG
ATGGTAAGCCCTCCCGTATCGTAGTTATCTACACGACGGGGAGTCAGGCAACTATGGATGAACGAAATAG
ACAGATCGCTGAGATAGGTGCCTCACTGATTAAGCATTGGTAACTGTCAGACCAAGTTTACTCATATATA
CTTTAGATTGATTTAAAACTTCATTTTTAATTTAAAAGGATCTAGGTGAAGATCCTTTTTGATAATCTCA
TGACCAAAATCCCTTAACGTGAGTTTTCGTTCCACTGAGCGTCAGACCCCGTAGAAAAGATCAAAGGATC
TTCTTGAGATCCTTTTTTTCTGCGCGTAATCTGCTGCTTGCAAACAAAAAAACCACCGCTACCAGCGGTG
GTTTGTTTGCCGGATCAAGAGCTACCAACTCTTTTTCCGAAGGTAACTGGCTTCAGCAGAGCGCAGATAC
CAAATACTGTCCTTCTAGTGTAGCCGTAGTTAGGCCACCACTTCAAGAACTCTGTAGCACCGCCTACATA
CCTCGCTCTGCTAATCCTGTTACCAGTGGCTGCTGCCAGTGGCGATAAGTCGTGTCTTACCGGGTTGGAC
TCAAGACGATAGTTACCGGATAAGGCGCAGCGGTCGGGCTGAACGGGGGGTTCGTGCACACAGCCCAGCT
TGGAGCGAACGACCTACACCGAACTGAGATACCTACAGCGTGAGCTATGAGAAAGCGCCACGCTTCCCGA
AGGGAGAAAGGCGGACAGGTATCCGGTAAGCGGCAGGGTCGGAACAGGAGAGCGCACGAGGGAGCTTCCA
GGGGGAAACGCCTGGTATCTTTATAGTCCTGTCGGGTTTCGCCACCTCTGACTTGAGCGTCGATTTTTGT
GATGCTCGTCAGGGGGGCGGAGCCTATGGAAAAACGCCAGCAACGCGGCCTTTTTACGGTTCCTGGCCTT
TTGCTGGCCTTTTGCTCACATGT
Features (pLannotate 1.2.2; 18 found; start..end, strand, type, name):
      1..241     +  promoter       U6 promoter: RNA polymerase III promoter for human U6 snRNA
    270..345     +  misc_RNA       gRNA scaffold: guide RNA scaffold for the Streptococcus pyogenes CRISPR/Cas9 system
    352..395     +  misc_RNA       gRNA scaffold (fragment): guide RNA scaffold for the Streptococcus pyogenes CRISPR/Cas9 system
    442..727     +  enhancer       CMV enhancer: human cytomegalovirus immediate early enhancer; contains an 18-bp deletion relative to the standard CMV enhancer
    729..1006    +  promoter       chicken β-actin promoter: No description available
   1007..1235    +  intron         hybrid intron: hybrid between chicken β-actin (CBA) and minute virus of mice (MMV) introns (Gray et al., 2011)
   1256..1283    +  CDS            3xHA (fragment): three tandem HA epitope tags
   1316..3031    +  CDS            Cas9(N): N-terminal portion of Streptococcus pyogenes Cas9 (Zetsche et al., 2015)
   2918..5416    +  CDS            Cas9(C): C-terminal portion of Streptococcus pyogenes Cas9 (Zetsche et al., 2015)
   5483..5594    +  polyA_signal   bGH poly(A) signal: bovine growth hormone polyadenylation signal
   5699..5839    +  repeat_region  AAV2 ITR: inverted terminal repeat of adeno-associated virus serotype 2 inverted
   5844..5895    -  misc_feature   bom (fragment): basis of mobility region from pBR322
   5914..6294    +  rep_origin     M13 ori (sequence partly withheld): M13 bacteriophage origin of replication; arrow indicates direction of (+) strand synthesis
   6370..6419    -  misc_feature   bom (fragment): basis of mobility region from pBR322
   6521..6556    -  CDS            rop (fragment): Rop protein, which maintains plasmids at low copy number; rop
   6651..6755    +  promoter       AmpR promoter: bla
   6756..7616    +  CDS            AmpR: β-lactamase; bla; confers resistance to ampicillin, carbenicillin, and related antibiotics
   7787..8375    +  rep_origin     ori: high-copy-number ColE1/pMB1/pBR322/pUC origin of replication
