[The description below was written by a language model from this plasmid's Addgene catalogue record and pLannotate feature annotations shown in this document.]
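Description:
pX335-NEAT1_IS_v2 is a mammalian CRISPR expression plasmid built on the pX335 backbone, an all-in-one vector that carries both a guide RNA cassette and a Streptococcus pyogenes Cas9 coding sequence. It is an 8,436-nt high-copy plasmid maintained in E. coli through a ColE1/pUC-type origin and selected with ampicillin via the β-lactamase gene. The annotation also picks up an M13/f1 phage origin, a single AAV2 inverted terminal repeat downstream of the Cas9 cassette, and short bom and rop fragments. These are remnants of the backbone rather than functional parts of the design.

The insert is a human-targeting sgRNA spacer cloned between the backbone's BbsI sites, which were destroyed in the process. This places it directly downstream of the human U6 RNA polymerase III promoter and upstream of the S. pyogenes guide RNA scaffold. A second cassette drives Cas9 from a hybrid CMV enhancer/chicken β-actin promoter with a chimeric intron and terminates at a bovine growth hormone polyadenylation signal. The annotation tool splits the Cas9 reading frame into overlapping N- and C-terminal segments, which together appear to cover one continuous gene, and it flags a short HA-like epitope fragment just upstream. The feature table does not identify the Cas9 variant, but the stated purpose of generating a single-strand break matches pX335's general use as a Cas9 nickase vector.

The guide directs nicking near the polyadenylation site of the short NEAT1_1 isoform of the human long noncoding RNA NEAT1. The construct was made for genome-editing experiments that dissect the functions and localisation of the NEAT1 isoforms.
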