Addgene plasmid #97086: pX335-NEAT1_IS_v2
Purpose: Encodes an sgRNA that creates a SSB near the poly(A) site of human NEAT1_1 isoform.
Depositing lab: Archa Fox. Depositing organization: University of Western Australia. Publication: Functional dissection of NEAT1 using genome editing reveals substantial localisation of the NEAT1_1 isoform outside paraspeckles. Li R, Harvey AR, Hodgetts SI, Fox AH. RNA. 2017 Mar 21. pii: rna.059477.116. doi: 10.1261/rna.059477.116. PubMed 28325845.
Backbone
  Vector backbone: pX335
  Backbone manufacturer: Feng Zhang (Addgene #42235)
  Vector type: CRISPR
Growth in bacteria
  Bacterial resistance: Ampicillin, 100 μg/mL
  Growth temperature: 37°C
  Growth strain: DH5alpha
  Copy number: High Copy
Gene/Insert
  Gene/Insert name: sgRNA NEAT1_IS_v2
  gRNA/shRNA sequence: CACCGCTTTATTTGTGCTGTAAAG
  Species: H. sapiens (human)
  Promoter: U6
  Cloning method: Restriction Enzyme; 5′ cloning site BbsI (destroyed during cloning); 3′ cloning site BbsI (destroyed during cloning)
  Sequencing primers: 5′ CATATGCTTACCGTAAC
Terms and licenses: Academic/Nonprofit Terms; Industry Terms: Not Available to Industry
How to cite: pX335-NEAT1_IS_v2 was a gift from Archa Fox (Addgene plasmid # 97086 ; http://n2t.net/addgene:97086 ; RRID:Addgene_97086)
