>Addgene plasmid #97086 | pX335-NEAT1_IS_v2 | addgene partial sequence | sequence record 189639 | Addgene Partial NGS Result
GCCTTCGCCCCGTGCCCCGCTCCGCCGCCGCCTCGCGCCGCCCGCCCCGGCTCTGACTGACCGCGTTACT
CCCACAGGTGAGCGGGCGGGACGGCCCTTCTCCTCCGGGCTGTAATTAGCTGAGCAAGAGGTAAGGGTTT
AAGGGATGGTTGGTTGGTGGGGTATTAATGTTTAATTACCTGGAGCACCTGCCTGAAATCACTTTTTTTC
AGGTTGGACCGGTGCCACCATGTACCCATACGATGTTCCAGATTACGCTTCGCCGAAGAAAAAGCGCAAG
GTCGAAGCGTCCGACAAGAAGTACAGCATCGGCCTGGCCATCGGCACCAACTCTGTGGGCTGGGCCGTGA
TCACCGACGAGTACAAGGTGCCCAGCAAGAAATTCAAGGTGCTGGGCAACACCGACCGGCACAGCATCAA
GAAGAACCTGATCGGAGCCCTGCTGTTCGACAGCGGCGAAACAGCCGAGGCCACCCGGCTGAAGAGAACC
GCCAGAAGAAGATACACCAGACGGAAGAACCGGATCTGCTATCTGCAAGAGATCTTCAGCAACGAGATGG
CCAAGGTGGACGACAGCTTCTTCCACAGACTGGAAGAGTCCTTCCTGGTGGAAGAGGATAAGAAGCACGA
GCGGCACCCCATCTTCGGCAACATCGTGGACGAGGTGGCCTACCACGAGAAGTACCCCACCATCTACCAC
CTGAGAAAGAAACTGGTGGACAGCACCGACAAGGCCGACCTGCGGCTGATCTATCTGGCCCTGGCCCACA
TGATCAAGTTCCGGGGCCACTTCCTGATCGAGGGCGACCTGAACCCCGACAACAGCGACGTGGACAAGCT
GTTCATCCAGCTGGTGCAGACCTACAACCAGCTGTTCGAGGAAAACCCCATCAACGCCAGCGGCGTGGAC
GCCAAGGCCATCCTGTCTGCCAGACTGAGCAAGAGCAGACGGCTGGAAAATCTGATCGCCCAGCTGCCCG
GCGAGAAGAAGAATGGCCTGTTCGGCAACCTGATTGCCCTGAGCCTGGGCCTGACCCCCAACTTCAAGAG
CAACTTCGACCTGGCCGAGGATGCCAAACTGCAGCTGAGCAAGGACACCTACGACGACGACCTGGACAAC
CTGCTGGCCCAGATCGGCGACCAGTACGCCGACCTGTTTCTGGCCGCCAAGAACCTGTCCGACGCCATCC
TGCTGAGCGACATCCTGAGAGTGAACACCGAGATCACCAAGGCCCCCCTGAGCGCCTCTATGATCAAGAG
ATACGACGAGCACCACCAGGACCTGACCCTGCTGAAAGCTCTCGTGCGGCAGCAGCTGCCTGAGAAGTAC
AAAGAGATTTTCTTCGACCAGAGCAAGAACGGCTACGCCGGCTACATTGACGGCGGAGCCAGCCAGGAAG
AGTTCTACAAGTTCATCAAGCCCATCCTGGAAAAGATGGACGGCACCGAGGAACTGCTCGTGAAGCTGAA
CAGAGAGGACCTGCTGCGGAAGCAGCGGACCTTCGACAACGGCAGCATCCCCCACCAGATCCACCTGGGA
GAGCTGCACGCCATTCTGCGGCGGCAGGAAGATTTTTACCCATTCCTGAAGGACAACCGGGAAAAGATCG
AGAAGATCCTGACCTTCCGCATCCCCTACTACGTGGGCCCTCTGGCCAGGGGAAACAGCAGATTCGCCTG
GATGACCAGAAAGAGCGAGGAAACCATCACCCCCTGGAACTTCGAGGAAGTGGTGGACAAGGGCGCTTCC
GCCCAGAGCTTCATCGAGCGGATGACCAACTTCGATAAGAACCTGCCCAACGAGAAGGTGCTGCCCAAGC
ACAGCCTGCTGTACGAGTACTTCACCGTGTATAACGAGCTGACCAAAGTGAAATACGTGACCGAGGGAAT
GAGAAAGCCCGCCTTCCTGAGCGGCGAGCAGAAAAAGGCCATCGTGGACCTGCTGTTCAAGACCAACCGG
AAAGTGACCGTGAAGCAGCTGAAAGAGGACTACTTCAAGAAAATCGAGTGCTTCGACTCCGTGGAAATCT
CCGGCGTGGAAGATCGGTTCAACGCCTCCCTGGGCACATACCACGATCTGCTGAAAATTATCAAGGACAA
GGACTTCCTGGACAATGAGGAAAACGAGGACATTCTGGAAGATATCGTGCTGACCCTGACACTGTTTGAG
GACAGAGAGATGATCGAGGAACGGCTGAAAACCTATGCCCACCTGTTCGACGACAAAGTGATGAAGCAGC
TGAAGCGGCGGAGATACACCGGCTGGGGCAGGCTGAGCCGGAAGCTGATCAACGGCATCCGGGACAAGCA
GTCCGGCAAGACAATCCTGGATTTCCTGAAGTCCGACGGCTTCGCCAACAGAAACTTCATGCAGCTGATC
CACGACGACAGCCTGACCTTTAAAGAGGACATCCAGAAAGCCCAGGTGTCCGGCCAGGGCGATAGCCTGC
ACGAGCACATTGCCAATCTGGCCGGCAGCCCCGCCATTAAGAAGGGCATCCTGCAGACAGTGAAGGTGGT
GGACGAGCTCGTGAAAGTGATGGGCCGGCACAAGCCCGAGAACATCGTGATCGAAATGGCCAGAGAGAAC
CAGACCACCCAGAAGGGACAGAAGAACAGCCGCGAGAGAATGAAGCGGATCGAAGAGGGCATCAAAGAGC
TGGGCAGCCAGATCCTGAAAGAACACCCCGTGGAAAACACCCAGCTGCAGAACGAGAAGCTGTACCTGTA
CTACCTGCAGAATGGGCGGGATATGTACGTGGACCAGGAACTGGACATCAACCGGCTGTCCGACTACGAT
GTGGACCATATCGTGCCTCAGAGCTTTCTGAAGGACGACTCCATCGACAACAAGGTGCTGACCAGAAGCG
ACAAGAACCGGGGCAAGAGCGACAACGTGCCCTCCGAAGAGGTCGTGAAGAAGATGAAGAACTACTGGCG
GCAGCTGCTGAACGCCAAGCTGATTACCCAGAGAAAGTTCGACAATCTGACCAAGGCCGAGAGAGGCGGC
CTGAGCGAACTGGATAAGGCCGGCTTCATCAAGAGACAGCTGGTGGAAACCCGGCAGATCACAAAGCACG
TGGCACAGATCCTGGACTCCCGGATGAACACTAAGTACGACGAGAATGACAAGCTGATCCGGGAAGTGAA
AGTGATCACCCTGAAGTCCAAGCTGGTGTCCGATTTCCGGAAGGATTTCCAGTTTTACAAAGTGCGCGAG
ATCAACAACTACCACCACGCCCACGACGCCTACCTGAACGCCGTCGTGGGAACCGCCCTGATCAAAAAGT
ACCCTAAGCTGGAAAGCGAGTTCGTGTACGGCGACTACAAGGTGTACGACGTGCGGAAGATGATCGCCAA
GAGCGAGCAGGAAATCGGCAAGGCTACCGCCAAGTACTTCTTCTACAGCAACATCATGAACTTTTTCAAG
ACCGAGATTACCCTGGCCAACGGCGAGATCCGGAAGCGGCCTCTGATCGAGACAAACGGCGAAACCGGGG
AGATCGTGTGGGATAAGGGCCGGGATTTTGCCACCGTGCGGAAAGTGCTGAGCATGCCCCAAGTGAATAT
CGTGAAAAAGACCGAGGTGCAGACAGGCGGCTTCAGCAAAGAGTCTATCCTGCCCAAGAGGAACAGCGAT
AAGCTGATCGCCAGAAAGAAGGACTGGGACCCTAAGAAGTACGGCGGCTTCGACAGCCCCACCGTGGCCT
ATTCTGTGCTGGTGGTGGCCAAAGTGGAAAAGGGCAAGTCCAAGAAACTGAAGAGTGTGAAAGAGCTGCT
GGGGATCACCATCATGGAAAGAAGCAGCTTCGAGAAGAATCCCATCGACTTTCTGGAAGCCAAGGGCTAC
AAAGAAGTGAAAAAGGACCTGATCATCAAGCTGCCTAAGTACTCCCTGTTCGAGCTGGAAAACGGCCGGA
AGAGAATGCTGGCCTCTGCCGGCGAACTGCAGAAGGGAAACGAACTGGCCCTGCCCTCCAAATATGTGAA
CTTCCTGTACCTGGCCAGCCACTATGAGAAGCTGAAGGGCTCCCCCGAGGATAATGAGCAGAAACAGCTG
TTTGTGGAACAGCACAAGCACTACCTGGACGAGATCATCGAGCAGATCAGCGAGTTCTCCAAGAGAGTGA
TCCTGGCCGACGCTAATCTGGACAAAGTGCTGTCCGCCTACAACAAGCACCGGGATAAGCCCATCAGAGA
GCAGGCCGAGAATATCATCCACCTGTTTACCCTGACCAATCTGGGAGCCCCTGCCGCCTTCAAGTACTTT
GACACCACCATCGACCGGAAGAGGTACACCAGCACCAAAGAGGTGCTGGACGCCACCCTGATCCACCAGA
GCATCACCGGCCTGTACGAGACACGGATCGACCTGTCTCAGCTGGGAGGCGACAGCCCCAAGAAGAAGAG
AAAGGTGGAGGCCAGCTAAGAATTCCTAGAGCTCGCTGATCAGCCTCGACTGTGCCTTCTAGTTGCCAGC
CATCTGTTGTTTGCCCCTCCCCCGTGCCTTCCTTGACCCTGGAAGGTGCCACTCCCACTGTCCTTTCCTA
ATAAAATGAGGAAATTGCATCGCATTGTCTGAGTAGGTGTCATTCTATTCTGGGGGGTGGGGTGGGGCAG
GACAGCAAGGGGGAGGATTGGGAAGAGAATAGCAGGCATGCTGGGGAGCGGCCGCAGGAACCCCTAGTGA
TGGAGTTGGCCACTCCCTCTCTGCGCGCTCGCTCGCTCACTGAGGCCGGGCGACCAAAGGTCGCCCGACG
CCCGGGCTTTGCCCGGGCGGCCTCAGTGAGCGAGCGAGCGCGCAGCTGCCTGCAGGGGCGCCTGATGCGG
TATTTTCTCCTTACGCATCTGTGCGGTATTTCACACCGCATA
[95 nt withheld, positions 4873-4967]
T
[46 nt withheld, positions 4969-5014]
C
[141 nt withheld, positions 5016-5156]
CCTTTGACGTTGGAGTCCACGTTCTTT
[37 nt withheld, positions 5184-5220]
ACTCTATCTCGGGCTATTCTTTTGATTTATAAGGGATTTTGCCGATTTCGGTCTATTGGTTAAAAAATGA
GCTGATTTAACAAAAATTTAACGCGAATTTTAACAAAATATTAACGTTTACAATTTTATGGTGCACTCTC
AGTACAATCTGCTCTGATGCCGCATAGTTAAGCCAGCCCCGACACCCGCCAACACCCGCTGACGCGCCCT
GACGGGCTTGTCTGCTCCCGGCATCCGCTTACAGACAAGCTGTGACCGTCTCCGGGAGCTGCATGTGTCA
GAGGTTTTCACCGTCATCACCGAAACGCGCGAGACGAAAGGGCCTCGTGATACGCCTATTTTTATAGGTT
AATGTCATGATAATAATGGTTTCTTAGACGTCAGGTGGCACTTTTCGGGGAAATGTGCGCGGAACCCCTA
TTTGTTTATTTTTCTAAATACATTCAAATATGTATCCGCTCATGAGACAATAACCCTGATAAATGCTTCA
ATAATATTGAAAAAGGAAGAGTATGAGTATTCAACATTTCCGTGTCGCCCTTATTCCCTTTTTTGCGGCA
TTTTGCCTTCCTGTTTTTGCTCACCCAGAAACGCTGGTGAAAGTAAAAGATGCTGAAGATCAGTTGGGTG
CACGAGTGGGTTACATCGAACTGGATCTCAACAGCGGTAAGATCCTTGAGAGTTTTCGCCCCGAAGAACG
TTTTCCAATGATGAGCACTTTTAAAGTTCTGCTATGTGGCGCGGTATTATCCCGTATTGACGCCGGGCAA
GAGCAACTCGGTCGCCGCATACACTATTCTCAGAATGACTTGGTTGAGTACTCACCAGTCACAGAAAAGC
ATCTTACGGATGGCATGACAGTAAGAGAATTATGCAGTGCTGCCATAACCATGAGTGATAACACTGCGGC
CAACTTACTTCTGACAACGATCGGAGGACCGAAGGAGCTAACCGCTTTTTTGCACAACATGGGGGATCAT
GTAACTCGCCTTGATCGTTGGGAACCGGAGCTGAATGAAGCCATACCAAACGACGAGCGTGACACCACGA
TGCCTGTAGCAATGGCAACAACGTTGCGCAAACTATTAACTGGCGAACTACTTACTCTAGCTTCCCGGCA
ACAATTAATAGACTGGATGGAGGCGGATAAAGTTGCAGGACCACTTCTGCGCTCGGCCCTTCCGGCTGGC
TGGTTTATTGCTGATAAATCTGGAGCCGGTGAGCGTGGAAGCCGCGGTATCATTGCAGCACTGGGGCCAG
ATGGTAAGCCCTCCCGTATCGTAGTTATCTACACGACGGGGAGTCAGGCAACTATGGATGAACGAAATAG
ACAGATCGCTGAGATAGGTGCCTCACTGATTAAGCATTGGTAACTGTCAGACCAAGTTTACTCATATATA
CTTTAGATTGATTTAAAACTTCATTTTTAATTTAAAAGGATCTAGGTGAAGATCCTTTTTGATAATCTCA
TGACCAAAATCCCTTAACGTGAGTTTTCGTTCCACTGAGCGTCAGACCCCGTAGAAAAGATCAAAGGATC
TTCTTGAGATCCTTTTTTTCTGCGCGTAATCTGCTGCTTGCAAACAAAAAAACCACCGCTACCAGCGGTG
GTTTGTTTGCCGGATCAAGAGCTACCAACTCTTTTTCCGAAGGTAACTGGCTTCAGCAGAGCGCAGATAC
CAAATACTGTTCTTCTAGTGTAGCCGTAGTTAGGCCACCACTTCAAGAACTCTGTAGCACCGCCTACATA
CCTCGCTCTGCTAATCCTGTTACCAGTGGCTGCTGCCAGTGGCGATAAGTCGTGTCTTACCGGGTTGGAC
TCAAGACGATAGTTACCGGATAAGGCGCAGCGGTCGGGCTGAACGGGGGGTTCGTGCACACAGCCCAGCT
TGGAGCGAACGACCTACACCGAACTGAGATACCTACAGCGTGAGCTATGAGAAAGCGCCACGCTTCCCGA
AGGGAGAAAGGCGGACAGGTATCCGGTAAGCGGCAGGGTCGGAACAGGAGAGCGCACGAGGGAGCTTCCA
GGGGGAAACGCCTGGTATCTTTATAGTCCTGTCGGGTTTCGCCACCTCTGACTTGAGCGTCGATTTTTGT
GATGCTCGTCAGGGGGGCGGAGCCTATGGAAAAACGCCAGCAACGCGGCCTTTTTACGGTTCCTGGCCTT
TTGCTGGCCTTTTGCTCACATGTGAGGGCCTATTTCCCATGATTCCTTCATATTTGCATATACGATACAA
GGCTGTTAGAGAGATAATTGGAATTAATTTGACTGTAAACACAAAGATATTAGTACAAAATACGTGACGT
AGAAAGTAATAATTTCTTGGGTAGTTTGCAGTTTTAAAATTATGTTTTAAAATGGACTATCATATGCTTA
CCGTAACTTGAAAGTATTTCGATTTCTTGGCTTTATATATCTTGTGGAAAGGACGAAACACCGCTTTATT
TGTGCTGTAAAGGTTTTAGAGCTAGAAATAGCAAGTTAAAATAAGGCTAGTCCGTTATCAACTTGAAAAA
GTGGCACCGAGTCGGTGCTTTTTTGTTTTAGAGCTAGAAATAGCAAGTTAAAATAAGGCTAGTCCGTTTT
TAGCGCGTGCGCCAATTCTGCAGACAAATGGCTCTAGAGGTACCCGTTACATAACTTACGGTAAATGGCC
CGCCTGGCTGACCGCCCAACGACCCCCGCCCATTGACGTCAATAGTAACGCCAATAGGGACTTTCCATTG
ACGTCAATGGGTGGAGTATTTACGGTAAACTGCCCACTTGGCAGTACATCAAGTGTATCATATGCCAAGT
ACGCCCCCTATTGACGTCAATGACGGTAAATGGCCCGCCTGGCATTGTGCCCAGTACATGACCTTATGGG
ACTTTCCTACTTGGCAGTACATCTACGTATTAGTCATCGCTATTACCATGGTCGAGGTGAGCCCCACGTT
CTGCTTCACTCTCCCCATCTCCCCCCCCTCCCCACCCCCAATTTTGTATTTATTTATTTTTTAATTATTT
TGTGCAGCGATGGGGGCGGGGGGGGG
